Addgene plasmid #163577: Dcp2 300
Purpose: express Dcp2 300 at endogenous level in S.cerevisiae
Depositing lab: Roy Parker. Depositing organization: University of Colorado, Boulder. Publication: A quantitative inventory of yeast P body proteins reveals principles of composition and specificity. Xing W, Muhlrad D, Parker R, Rosen MK. Elife. 2020 Jun 19;9. pii: 56525. doi: 10.7554/eLife.56525. PubMed 32553117.
Backbone
  Vector backbone: pRP1903
  Backbone size w/o insert (bp): 5827
  Vector type: Yeast Expression
  Selectable markers: URA3
Growth in bacteria
  Bacterial resistance: Ampicillin, 100 μg/mL
  Growth temperature: 37°C
  Growth strain: DH5alpha
  Copy number: Low Copy
Gene/Insert
  Gene/Insert name: Dcp2
  Species: S. cerevisiae (budding yeast)
  Insert size (bp): 1428
  Mutation: Truncation of C-terminal domian (301-970)
  Entrez Gene: DCP2 (a.k.a. YNL118C, PSU1)
  Promoter: DCP2 promoter
  Tag / fusion protein: GFP (C terminal on insert)
  Cloning method: Restriction Enzyme; 5′ cloning site SacI (not destroyed); 3′ cloning site BamHI (not destroyed)
  Sequencing primers: 5′ See comments; 3′ Dcp2-seq3: CCACATTGATAAGGGTCTC
Terms and licenses: Academic/Nonprofit Terms; Industry Terms: Not Available to Industry
Depositor comments: Lacking C-terminal domain. 5' sequencing primers: Dcp2-seq1b:CGAATTTTACGTCTGAGGAAAG. Dcp2-seq2b: gacatagattgttgcattag. Dcp2-seq3b: cttcagcatttgaaagagca Dcp2-seq4b:gcaaaacaataatgatgaaa Dcp2-seq5b: gagaacaatttccaagacgg. Dcp2-seq7:tgaaacgcaacgacgctaca Dcp2-seq8b: GATACCCAGATCATATGAAACG
How to cite: Dcp2 300 was a gift from Roy Parker (Addgene plasmid # 163577 ; http://n2t.net/addgene:163577 ; RRID:Addgene_163577)
