[The description below was written by a language model from this plasmid's Addgene catalogue record and pLannotate feature annotations shown in this document.]
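Description:
Dcp2 300 is a yeast–E. coli shuttle plasmid built on the pRP1903 backbone for expressing a truncated, GFP-tagged form of the S. cerevisiae mRNA decapping enzyme Dcp2 at endogenous levels in budding yeast. In E. coli it is propagated through a ColE1/pUC-type origin with ampicillin selection (AmpR under its bla promoter). In yeast it is maintained as a low-copy centromeric plasmid through a CEN6/ARS element and selected by the URA3 auxotrophic marker, which can also be counterselected with 5-FOA. The backbone carries pBluescript-style remnants, including an f1 origin, lac promoter/operator elements, a lacZα fragment, and T3 and T7 promoters flanking the cloning region. The short RSF ori, lacI, bom and rop fragments in the annotation appear to be minor partial matches rather than functional parts.

The insert, cloned between SacI and BamHI, encodes the first 300 residues of Dcp2, with the C-terminal domain (residues 301–970) deleted. The annotated DCP2 coding fragment of about 900 bp is consistent with this. The catalogue lists the native DCP2 promoter as driving expression. The feature table does not annotate it, but the roughly 500 bp unannotated stretch upstream of the coding sequence presumably holds it. The truncated gene is fused at its C terminus to GFP and followed by the ADH1 transcription terminator.

Native promoter control on a centromeric plasmid keeps expression close to physiological levels, so the localization and abundance of the fusion protein can be followed by fluorescence microscopy. The associated publication concerns a quantitative inventory of yeast P body proteins. This suggests the construct was used to test how the Dcp2 C-terminal domain contributes to P body recruitment or assembly, although the record does not state this.
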