Features (pLannotate 1.2.2; 22 found; start..end, strand, type, name):
     48..181     +  rep_origin     RSF ori (fragment): Plasmids containing the RSF 1030 origin of replication can be propagated in E. coli cells that contain additional plasmids with compatible origins.
    183..275     +  CDS            lacI (fragment): lac repressor; lacI; The lac repressor binds to the lac operator to inhibit transcription in E. coli. This inhibition can be relieved by adding lactose or isopropyl-β-D-thiogalactopyranoside (IPTG).
    288..309     +  protein_bind   CAP binding site: CAP binding activates transcription in the presence of cAMP. E. coli catabolite activator protein
    324..354     +  promoter       lac promoter: promoter for the E. coli lac operon
    362..378     +  protein_bind   lac operator: The lac repressor binds to the lac operator to inhibit transcription in E. coli. This inhibition can be relieved by adding lactose or isopropyl-β-D-thiogalactopyranoside (IPTG). lac repressor encoded by lacI
    423..441     +  promoter       T3 promoter: promoter for bacteriophage T3 RNA polymerase
    975..1874    +  CDS            DCP2 (fragment): DCP2_YEAST - Also known as PSU1. Experimental evidence at protein level: Swiss-Prot protein existence level 1. Catalytic component of the decapping complex necessary for the degradation of mRNAs, both in normal mRNA turnover and in nonsense- mediated mRNA decay (PubMed:10508173, PubMed:11139489, PubMed:11741542). Removes the 7-methyl guanine cap structure from mRNA molecules, yielding a 5'-phosphorylated mRNA fragment and 7m-GDP (PubMed:12554866). Decapping is the major pathway of mRNA degradation in yeast and occurs through deadenylation, decapping and subsequent 5' to 3' exonucleolytic decay
   1896..2609    +  CDS            GFP: Aequoria victoria green fluorescent protein
   2630..2817    +  terminator     ADH1 terminator: S. cerevisiae ADH1; transcription terminator for the S. cerevisiae alcohol dehydrogenase 1 (ADH1) gene
   2848..2918    +  misc_feature   MCS (fragment): pBluescript multiple cloning site
   2927..2945    -  promoter       T7 promoter: promoter for bacteriophage T7 RNA polymerase
   2953..3108    +  CDS            lacZα (fragment): LacZα fragment of β-galactosidase; lacZ fragment
   3112..3540    +  rep_origin     f1 ori (sequence partly withheld): f1 bacteriophage origin of replication; arrow indicates direction of (+) strand synthesis
   3568..3619    -  misc_feature   bom (fragment): basis of mobility region from pBR322
   3698..4501    -  CDS            URA3: orotidine-5'-phosphate decarboxylase, required for uracil biosynthesis; S. cerevisiae URA3; yeast auxotrophic marker, counterselectable with 5-fluoroorotic acid (5-FOA)
   4502..4717    -  promoter       URA3 promoter: S. cerevisiae URA3
   4725..4774    -  misc_feature   bom (fragment): basis of mobility region from pBR322
   4876..4911    -  CDS            rop (fragment): Rop protein, which maintains plasmids at low copy number; rop
   4979..5482    -  misc_feature   CEN/ARS: S. cerevisiae CEN6 centromere fused to an autonomously replicating sequence
   5519..5623    +  promoter       AmpR promoter: bla
   5624..6484    +  CDS            AmpR: β-lactamase; bla; confers resistance to ampicillin, carbenicillin, and related antibiotics
   6655..7243    +  rep_origin     ori: high-copy-number ColE1/pMB1/pBR322/pUC origin of replication
>Addgene plasmid #163577 | Dcp2 300 | addgene full sequence | sequence record 323987 | Addgene NGS Result
AACGCCAGCAACGCGGCCTTTTTACGGTTCCTGGCCTTTTGCTGGCCTTTTGCTCACATGTTCTTTCCTG
CGTTATCCCCTGATTCTGTGGATAACCGTATTACCGCCTTTGAGTGAGCTGATACCGCTCGCCGCAGCCG
AACGACCGAGCGCAGCGAGTCAGTGAGCGAGGAAGCGGAAGAGCGCCCAATACGCAAACCGCCTCTCCCC
GCGCGTTGGCCGATTCATTAATGCAGCTGGCACGACAGGTTTCCCGACTGGAAAGCGGGCAGTGAGCGCA
ACGCAATTAATGTGAGTTAGCTCACTCATTAGGCACCCCAGGCTTTACACTTTATGCTTCCGGCTCGTAT
GTTGTGTGGAATTGTGAGCGGATAACAATTTCACACAGGAAACAGCTATGACCATGATTACGCCAAGCGC
GCAATTAACCCTCACTAAAGGGAACAAAAGCTGGAGCTCTCGTCGTAAGGCTGACACTGCAGAAGAAAAG
TCATAATTTGAATACTAGCCGGTATGAAACTGTGATTGATTAACCTGGGGTTACCTAAAGAGAACATAAG
TAATACTCATGACAGAATCAAAACACAATACAAAATTTATCCGAACCTCGGCCCGACTGCCGGCTCGCCG
GGAAAGGGGACAACCGCTTCTATCCGTCGACTAACTTCATCGGCCCAATGGAAGCTATGATATGGGGATT
TCCATTGAGCCGATAGCAATGTAGGGTAATACTGTTGCGTATATAGTGATAGTTATTGAATTTTATTACC
CTGCGGGAATATTGAGACATCACTAAGCACGAATTTTACGTCTGAGGAAAGTTGAATGATGGCAAAATAA
CCAGGAAAAACAAATATTGAATCCTTGTGAAGGATTCCACAGTTGTTTAATCCTCCTTAAGCTCACTTAG
TATCAATTGTCTAAATAATATTGCTTTGAATCTGAAAAAAATAAAAGTACCTTCGCATTAGACAATGTCA
CTGCCGCTACGACACGCATTGGAGAACGTTACTTCTGTTGATAGAATTTTAGAGGACTTATTAGTACGTT
TTATTATAAATTGTCCGAATGAAGATTTATCGAGTGTCGAGAGAGAGTTATTTCATTTTGAAGAAGCCTC
ATGGTTTTACACGGATTTCATCAAATTGATGAATCCAACTTTACCCTCCCTAAAGATTAAATCATTTGCT
CAATTGATCATAAAACTATGTCCTCTGGTTTGGAAATGGGACATAAGAGTGGATGAGGCACTCCAGCAAT
TCTCCAAGTATAAGAAAAGTATACCGGTGAGGGGCGCTGCCATATTTAACGAGAACCTGAGTAAAATTTT
ATTGGTACAGGGTACTGAATCGGATTCTTGGTCATTCCCAAGGGGGAAGATATCTAAAGATGAAAATGAC
ATAGATTGTTGCATTAGAGAAGTGAAAGAAGAAATTGGTTTCGATTTGACGGACTATATTGACGACAACC
AATTCATTGAAAGAAATATTCAAGGTAAAAATTACAAAATATTTTTGATATCTGGTGTTTCAGAAGTCTT
CAATTTTAAACCTCAAGTTAGAAATGAAATTGATAAGATAGAATGGTTCGATTTTAAGAAAATTTCTAAA
ACAATGTACAAATCAAATATCAAGTATTATCTGATTAATTCCATGATGAGACCCTTATCAATGTGGTTAA
GGCATCAGAGGCAAATAAAAAATGAAGATCAATTGAAATCCTATGCGGAAGAACAATTGAAATTGTTGTT
GGGTATCACTAAGGAGGAGCAGATTGATCCCGGTAGAGAGTTGCTGAATATGTTACATACTGCAGTGCAA
GCTAACAGTAATAATAATGCGGTCTCCAACGGACAGGTACCCTCGAGCCAAGAGCGGATCCCCGGGTTAA
TTAACAGTAAAGGAGAAGAACTTTTCACTGGAGTTGTCCCAATTCTTGTTGAATTAGATGGTGATGTTAA
TGGGCACAAATTTTCTGTCAGTGGAGAGGGTGAAGGTGATGCAACATACGGAAAACTTACCCTTAAATTT
ATTTGCACTACTGGAAAACTACCTGTTCCATGGCCAACACTTGTCACTACTTTCACTTATGGTGTTCAAT
GCTTTTCAAGATACCCAGATCATATGAAACGGCATGACTTTTTCAAGAGTGCCATGCCCGAAGGTTATGT
ACAGGAAAGAACTATATTTTTCAAAGATGACGGGAACTACAAGACACGTGCTGAAGTCAAGTTTGAAGGT
GATACCCTTGTTAATAGAATCGAGTTAAAAGGTATTGATTTTAAAGAAGATGGAAACATTCTTGGACACA
AATTGGAATACAACTATAACTCACACAATGTATACATCATGGCAGACAAACAAAAGAATGGAATCAAAGT
TAACTTCAAAATTAGACACAACATTGAAGATGGAAGCGTTCAACTAGCAGACCATTATCAACAAAATACT
CCAATTGGCGATGGCCCTGTCCTTTTACCAGACAACCATTACCTGTCCACACAATCTGCCCTTTCGAAAG
ATCCCAACGAAAAGAGAGACCACATGGTCCTTCTTGAGTTTGTAACAGCTGCTGGGATTACACATGGCAT
GGATGAACTATACAAATAGGGCGCGCCACTTCTAAATAAGCGAATTTCTTATGATTTATGATTTTTATTA
TTAAATAAGTTATAAAAAAAATAAGTGTATACAAATTTTAAAGTGACTCTTAGGTTTTAAAACGAAAATT
CTTATTCTTGAGTAACTCTTTCCTGTAGGTCAGGTTGCTTTCTCAGGTATAGTATGAGGTCGCTCTTATT
GACCACACCTCTACCGGCAGATCCGCTAGGGATAACAGGGTAATATAGATCCCCCGGGCTGCAGGAATTC
GATATCAAGCTTATCGATACCGTCGACCTCGAGGGGGGGCCCGGTACCCAATTCGCCCTATAGTGAGTCG
TATTACGCGCGCTCACTGGCCGTCGTTTTACAACGTCGTGACTGGGAAAACCCTGGCGTTACCCAACTTA
ATCGCCTTGCAGCACATCCCCCTTTCGCCAGCTGGCGTAATAGCGAAGAGGCCCGCACCGATCGCCCTTC
CCAACAGTTGCGCAGCCTGAATGGCGAATGG
[124 nt withheld, positions 3112-3235]
C
[91 nt withheld, positions 3237-3327]
A
[49 nt withheld, positions 3329-3377]
CCTTTGACGTTGGAGTCCACGTTCTTT
[37 nt withheld, positions 3405-3441]
ACCCTATCTCGGTCTATTCTTTTGATTTATAAGGGATTTTGCCGATTTCGGCCTATTGGTTAAAAAATGA
GCTGATTTAACAAAAATTTAACGCGAATTTTAACAAAATATTAACGCTTACAATTTCCTGATGCGGTATT
TTCTCCTTACGCATCTGTGCGGTATTTCACACCGCATAGGGTAATAACTGATATAATTAAATTGAAGCTC
TAATTTGTGAGTTTAGTATACATGCATTTACTTATAATACAGTTTTTTAGTTTTGCTGGCCGCATCTTCT
CAAATATGCTTCCCAGCCTGCTTTTCTGTAACGTTCACCCTCTACCTTAGCATCCCTTCCCTTTGCAAAT
AGTCCTCTTCCAACAATAATAATGTCAGATCCTGTAGAGACCACATCATCCACGGTTCTATACTGTTGAC
CCAATGCGTCTCCCTTGTCATCTAAACCCACACCGGGTGTCATAATCAACCAATCGTAACCTTCATCTCT
TCCACCCATGTCTCTTTGAGCAATAAAGCCGATAACAAAATCTTTGTCGCTCTTCGCAATGTCAACAGTA
CCCTTAGTATATTCTCCAGTAGATAGGGAGCCCTTGCATGACAATTCTGCTAACATCAAAAGGCCTCTAG
GTTCCTTTGTTACTTCTTCTGCCGCCTGCTTCAAACCGCTAACAATACCTGGGCCCACCACACCGTGTGC
ATTCGTAATGTCTGCCCATTCTGCTATTCTGTATACACCCGCAGAGTACTGCAATTTGACTGTATTACCA
ATGTCAGCAAATTTTCTGTCTTCGAAGAGTAAAAAATTGTACTTGGCGGATAATGCCTTTAGCGGCTTAA
CTGTGCCCTCCATGGAAAAATCAGTCAAGATATCCACATGTGTTTTTAGTAAACAAATTTTGGGACCTAA
TGCTTCAACTAACTCCAGTAATTCCTTGGTGGTACGAACATCCAATGAAGCACACAAGTTTGTTTGCTTT
TCGTGCATGATATTAAATAGCTTGGCAGCAACAGGACTAGGATGAGTAGCAGCACGTTCCTTATATGTAG
CTTTCGACATGATTTATCTTCGTTTCCTGCAGGTTTTTGTTCTGTGCAGTTGGGTTAAGAATACTGGGCA
ATTTCATGTTTCTTCAACACTACATATGCGTATATATACCAATCTAAGTCTGTGCTCCTTCCTTCGTTCT
TCCTTCTGTTCGGAGATTACCGAATCAAAAAAATTTCAAGGAAACCGAAATCAAAAAAAAGAATAAAAAA
AAAATGATGAATTGAAAAGGTGGTATGGTGCACTCTCAGTACAATCTGCTCTGATGCCGCATAGTTAAGC
CAGCCCCGACACCCGCCAACACCCGCTGACGCGCCCTGACGGGCTTGTCTGCTCCCGGCATCCGCTTACA
GACAAGCTGTGACCGTCTCCGGGAGCTGCATGTGTCAGAGGTTTTCACCGTCATCACCGAAACGCGCGAG
ACGAAAGGGCCTCGTGATACGCCTATTTTTATAGGTTAATGTCATGATAATAATGGTTTCTTAGACGGAT
CGCTTGCCTGTAACTTACACGCGCCTCGTATCTTTTAATGATGGAATAATTTGGGAATTTACTCTGTGTT
TATTTATTTTTATGTTTTGTATTTGGATTTTAGAAAGTAAATAAAGAAGGTAGAAGAGTTACGGAATGAA
GAAAAAAAAATAAACAAAGGTTTAAAAAATTTCAACAAAAAGCGTACTTTACATATATATTTATTAGACA
AGAAAAGCAGATTAAATAGATATACATTCGATTAACGATAAGTAAAATGTAAAATCACAGGATTTTCGTG
TGTGGTCTTCTACACAGACAAGATGAAACAATTCGGCATTAATACCTGAGAGCAGGAAGAGCAAGATAAA
AGGTAGTATTTGTTGGCGATCCCCCTAGAGTCTTTTACATCTTCGGAAAACAAAAACTATTTTTTCTTTA
ATTTCTTTTTTTACTTTCTATTTTTAATTTATATATTTATATTAAAAAATTTAAATTATAATTATTTTTA
TAGCACGTGATGAAAAGGACCCAGGTGGCACTTTTCGGGGAAATGTGCGCGGAACCCCTATTTGTTTATT
TTTCTAAATACATTCAAATATGTATCCGCTCATGAGACAATAACCCTGATAAATGCTTCAATAATATTGA
AAAAGGAAGAGTATGAGTATTCAACATTTCCGTGTCGCCCTTATTCCCTTTTTTGCGGCATTTTGCCTTC
CTGTTTTTGCTCACCCAGAAACGCTGGTGAAAGTAAAAGATGCTGAAGATCAGTTGGGTGCACGAGTGGG
TTACATCGAACTGGATCTCAACAGCGGTAAGATCCTTGAGAGTTTTCGCCCCGAAGAACGTTTTCCAATG
ATGAGCACTTTTAAAGTTCTGCTATGTGGCGCGGTATTATCCCGTATTGACGCCGGGCAAGAGCAACTCG
GTCGCCGCATACACTATTCTCAGAATGACTTGGTTGAGTACTCACCAGTCACAGAAAAGCATCTTACGGA
TGGCATGACAGTAAGAGAATTATGCAGTGCTGCCATAACCATGAGTGATAACACTGCGGCCAACTTACTT
CTGACAACGATCGGAGGACCGAAGGAGCTAACCGCTTTTTTGCACAACATGGGGGATCATGTAACTCGCC
TTGATCGTTGGGAACCGGAGCTGAATGAAGCCATACCAAACGACGAGCGTGACACCACGATGCCTGTAGC
AATGGCAACAACGTTGCGCAAACTATTAACTGGCGAACTACTTACTCTAGCTTCCCGGCAACAATTAATA
GACTGGATGGAGGCGGATAAAGTTGCAGGACCACTTCTGCGCTCGGCCCTTCCGGCTGGCTGGTTTATTG
CTGATAAATCTGGAGCCGGTGAGCGTGGGTCTCGCGGTATCATTGCAGCACTGGGGCCAGATGGTAAGCC
CTCCCGTATCGTAGTTATCTACACGACGGGGAGTCAGGCAACTATGGATGAACGAAATAGACAGATCGCT
GAGATAGGTGCCTCACTGATTAAGCATTGGTAACTGTCAGACCAAGTTTACTCATATATACTTTAGATTG
ATTTAAAACTTCATTTTTAATTTAAAAGGATCTAGGTGAAGATCCTTTTTGATAATCTCATGACCAAAAT
CCCTTAACGTGAGTTTTCGTTCCACTGAGCGTCAGACCCCGTAGAAAAGATCAAAGGATCTTCTTGAGAT
CCTTTTTTTCTGCGCGTAATCTGCTGCTTGCAAACAAAAAAACCACCGCTACCAGCGGTGGTTTGTTTGC
CGGATCAAGAGCTACCAACTCTTTTTCCGAAGGTAACTGGCTTCAGCAGAGCGCAGATACCAAATACTGT
TCTTCTAGTGTAGCCGTAGTTAGGCCACCACTTCAAGAACTCTGTAGCACCGCCTACATACCTCGCTCTG
CTAATCCTGTTACCAGTGGCTGCTGCCAGTGGCGATAAGTCGTGTCTTACCGGGTTGGACTCAAGACGAT
AGTTACCGGATAAGGCGCAGCGGTCGGGCTGAACGGGGGGTTCGTGCACACAGCCCAGCTTGGAGCGAAC
GACCTACACCGAACTGAGATACCTACAGCGTGAGCTATGAGAAAGCGCCACGCTTCCCGAAGGGAGAAAG
GCGGACAGGTATCCGGTAAGCGGCAGGGTCGGAACAGGAGAGCGCACGAGGGAGCTTCCAGGGGGAAACG
CCTGGTATCTTTATAGTCCTGTCGGGTTTCGCCACCTCTGACTTGAGCGTCGATTTTTGTGATGCTCGTC
AGGGGGGCGGAGCCTATGGAAA
