>Addgene plasmid #163577 | Dcp2 300 | depositor partial sequence | sequence record 316999 | insert sequence including restrictions sites
GAGCTCTCGTCGTAAGGCTGACACTGCAGAAGAAAAGTCATAATTTGAATACTAGCCGGTATGAAACTGT
GATTGATTAACCTGGGGTTACCTAAAGAGAACATAAGTAATACTCATGACAGAATCAAAACACAATACAA
AATTTATCCGAACCTCGGCCCGACTGCCGGCTCGCCGGGAAAGGGGACAACCGCTTCTATCCGTCGACTA
ACTTCATCGGCCCAATGGAAGCTATGATATGGGGATTTCCATTGAGCCGATAGCAATGTAGGGTAATACT
GTTGCGTATATAGTGATAGTTATTGAATTTTATTACCCTGCGGGAATATTGAGACATCACTAAGCACGAA
TTTTACGTCTGAGGAAAGTTGAATGATGGCAAAATAACCAGGAAAAACAAATATTGAATCCTTGTGAAGG
ATTCCACAGTTGTTTAATCCTCCTTAAGCTCACTTAGTATCAATTGTCTAAATAATATTGCTTTGAATCT
GAAAAAAATAAAAGTACCTTCGCATTAGACAATGTCACTGCCGCTACGACACGCATTGGAGAACGTTACT
TCTGTTGATAGAATTTTAGAGGACTTATTAGTACGTTTTATTATAAATTGTCCGAATGAAGATTTATCGA
GTGTCGAGAGAGAGTTATTTCATTTTGAAGAAGCCTCATGGTTTTACACGGATTTCATCAAATTGATGAA
TCCAACTTTACCCTCCCTAAAGATTAAATCATTTGCTCAATTGATCATAAAACTATGTCCTCTGGTTTGG
AAATGGGACATAAGAGTGGATGAGGCACTCCAGCAATTCTCCAAGTATAAGAAAAGTATACCGGTGAGGG
GCGCTGCCATATTTAACGAGAACCTGAGTAAAATTTTATTGGTACAGGGTACTGAATCGGATTCTTGGTC
ATTCCCAAGGGGGAAGATATCTAAAGATGAAAATGACATAGATTGTTGCATTAGAGAAGTGAAAGAAGAA
ATTGGTTTCGATTTGACGGACTATATTGACGACAACCAATTCATTGAAAGAAATATTCAAGGTAAAAATT
ACAAAATATTTTTGATATCTGGTGTTTCAGAAGTCTTCAATTTTAAACCTCAAGTTAGAAATGAAATTGA
TAAGATAGAATGGTTCGATTTTAAGAAAATTTCTAAAACAATGTACAAATCAAATATCAAGTATTATCTG
ATTAATTCCATGATGAGACCCTTATCAATGTGGTTAAGGCATCAGAGGCAAATAAAAAATGAAGATCAAT
TGAAATCCTATGCGGAAGAACAATTGAAATTGTTGTTGGGTATCACTAAGGAGGAGCAGATTGATCCCGG
TAGAGAGTTGCTGAATATGTTACATACTGCAGTGCAAGCTAACAGTAATAATAATGCGGTCTCCAACGGA
CAGGTACCCTCGAGCCAAGAGCGGATCC
